>Addgene plasmid #66596 | pLNHA-C1-HsXRN1 | addgene partial sequence | sequence record 117526 | SV40pA-R 5'-GAAATTTGTGATGCTATTGC-3'
AGTTAACAACAACAATTGCATTCATTTTATGTTTCAGGTTCAGGGGGAGGTGTGGGAGGTTTTTTAAAGC
AAGTAAAACCTCTACAAATGTGGTATGGCTGATTATGATCAGTTATCTAGATCCGGTGGATCCTTACTCA
GAAGGTTTAGAAACACCAAAATTAACAGCCAGTTTTCTTGATTTTCTTCTTGAAGAAGAGATTGGTGTTG
ACTTATGGTGAGATATACTATGGCCTTGAGAGGCAGTTTCAACTTGAAAAGAAGATGCAGGTTGAGCAAT
CGGAGAGGACTTCAAAGAAGCTGATGAGCTCTCCCGTGGACTTACTTTGACAATGTTGGAAGAATCTGGC
TGGCTAGTCTGAACTGGAGTGGCTTGAGAACTCTGGGCTTCCTTATTCTCAAAGTTCTTTTTGTTTGCAA
CCCTTTTTTTAGTAACCTGCAGAGGTATAAACTGATTGTGCACACCCCCTGGTATTCCCCCAGCCATGGG
CATGGTCCCAGAATATAAAGTATGATGGAAGGGCTTCCCAGGAACTGGCACCGATGGTCCCCATGGCATT
GAGCCAAAGAGATGAGACGACGAAGGCATTATATTAGCTGCCCCCAATGCATAGTTGCTTCCATAGTGAT
CCCAGCCAGTAGGTGGGGGAAAGGCTGGAGGAATGGTTCCAGGTGGTACAGCTGAAGGATAATTTGCAAA
TACTTGTGAAGGCAAAGGGAAATTCATGCCTAAGGAGCCCAACTGTTGTAAAGCAAAAAGTGCAG
