>Addgene plasmid #66596 | pLNHA-C1-HsXRN1 | addgene partial sequence | sequence record 117527 | CMV-F 5'-CGCAAATGGGCGGTAGGCGTG-3'
CTCTCTGGCTAACTAGAGAACCCACTGCTTACTGGCTTATCGAAATTAATACGACTCACTATAGGGAGAC
CCAAGCTCTAGCGCTACCGGTCGCCACCATGGACGCACAAACACGACGACGTGAGCGTCGCGCTGAGAAA
CAAGCTCAATGGAAAGCTGCAAACGGTGGATCTCCTCCACATATGGCTTACCCATACGATGTTCCAGATT
ACGCTCCTCCATCTCGAGCTCAAGCTTCGAATTCTGCAGTCGACGGTACCGCGGGCATGGGAGTCCCCAA
GTTTTACAGATGGATCTCAGAGCGGTATCCCTGTCTCAGCGAAGTGGTGAAAGAGCATCAGATTCCTGAA
TTTGACAACTTGTACCTGGATATGAATGGAATTATACATCAGTGCTCCCATCCTAATGATGATGATGTTC
ACTTTAGAATTTCAGATGATAAAATCTTTACTGATATTTTTCACTACCTGGAGGTGTTGTTTCGCATTAT
TAAACCCAGGAAAGTGTTCTTTATGGCTGTAGATGGTGTGGCTCCTCGAGCAAAAATGAACCAGCAGCGT
GGGAGGCGTTTTAGGTCAGCAAAGGAGGCAGAAGACAAAATTAAAAAGGCAATAGAGAAGGGAGAAACTC
TTCCTACAGAGGCCAGATTTGATTCCAACTGTATCACACCAGGAACTGAATTTATGGCCAGGTTACATGA
ACATCTGAAGTATTTTGTAAATATGAAAATTTCCACAGACAAGTCATGGCAAGGAGTTACCATCTACTTC
TCAGGCCATGAGACTCCTGGAGAAGGAGAGCATAAAATCATGGAATTTATCAGATCCGAGAAAGCAAAGC
CAGATCATGATCCAAACACCAGACACTGTCTTTATGGTTTAGATGCTGACTTGATTATGCTTGGATTAAC
AAGTCATGAGGCACATTTTTC
