[The description below was written by a language model from this plasmid's Addgene catalogue record.]
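Description:
pLNHA-C1-HsXRN1 is a mammalian expression plasmid of about 9.3 kb built on pLNHA-C1, a derivative of the Clontech pEGFP-C1 vector in which the EGFP coding sequence has been replaced by a lambdaN-HA tag. It is maintained in E. coli as a high-copy plasmid under kanamycin selection. No feature table accompanies the record, so the origin of replication, polyadenylation signal and any mammalian selection cassette inherited from the parental backbone are not documented here.

The payload is the human XRN1 (also called SEP1) open reading frame, roughly 5.1 kb, inserted between SacII and BamHI sites, both of which were retained. Transcription is driven by the CMV promoter, a strong constitutive promoter in most mammalian cell lines, and the insert is placed downstream of the backbone-encoded tag, so the protein is produced with lambdaN-HA at its N terminus. XRN1 is the major cytoplasmic 5'-to-3' exoribonuclease, which degrades mRNAs after decapping. The HA epitope allows detection and immunoprecipitation with standard antibodies. The lambdaN peptide, derived from the bacteriophage lambda N protein, binds BoxB RNA hairpins with high affinity and can therefore recruit the fusion protein to a reporter transcript carrying BoxB elements.

The stated purpose is simply expression of lambdaN-HA-tagged XRN1 in mammalian cells. The tag design suits tethering assays and co-immunoprecipitation experiments, consistent with the associated study of how an interaction between DCP1 and XRN1 couples decapping to 5' exonucleolytic decay, although the record does not specify particular assays.
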