Addgene plasmid #66596: pLNHA-C1-HsXRN1
Purpose: expresses lambdaN-HA-tagged XRN1 in mammalian cells
Depositing lab: Elisa Izaurralde. Depositing organization: Max Planck Institute for Developmental Biology. Publication: A direct interaction between DCP1 and XRN1 couples mRNA decapping to 5' exonucleolytic degradation. Braun JE, Truffault V, Boland A, Huntzinger E, Chang CT, Haas G, Weichenrieder O, Coles M, Izaurralde E. Nat Struct Mol Biol. 2012 Dec;19(12):1324-31. doi: 10.1038/nsmb.2413. Epub 2012 Nov 11. PubMed 23142987.
Backbone
  Vector backbone: pLNHA-C1
  Backbone manufacturer: Clontech
  Backbone size w/o insert (bp): 4174
  Total vector size (bp): 9295
  Modifications to backbone: Exchanged the EGFP tag from pEGFP-C1 by a lambdaN-HA-tag
  Vector type: Mammalian Expression
Growth in bacteria
  Bacterial resistance: Kanamycin, 50 μg/mL
  Growth temperature: 37°C
  Growth strain: DH5alpha
  Copy number: High Copy
Gene/Insert
  Gene/Insert name: XRN1 (alt name: SEP1)
  Species: H. sapiens (human)
  Insert size (bp): 5121
  GenBank ID: NM_019001
  Entrez Gene: XRN1 (a.k.a. SEP1)
  Promoter: CMV
  Tag / fusion protein: lambdaN-HA (N terminal on backbone)
  Cloning method: Restriction Enzyme; 5′ cloning site SacII (not destroyed); 3′ cloning site BamHI (not destroyed)
  Sequencing primers: 5′ CMV for
Terms and licenses: Academic/Nonprofit Terms; Industry Terms: Not Available to Industry
How to cite: pLNHA-C1-HsXRN1 was a gift from Elisa Izaurralde (Addgene plasmid # 66596 ; http://n2t.net/addgene:66596 ; RRID:Addgene_66596)
