LOCUS       Exported 9295 bp ds-DNA circular SYN 12-MAY-2021
DEFINITION  expresses lambdaN-HA-tagged XRN1 in mammalian cells.
ACCESSION   .
VERSION     .
KEYWORDS    pLNHA-C1-HsXRN1
SOURCE      synthetic DNA construct
  ORGANISM  synthetic DNA construct
REFERENCE   1 (bases 1 to 9295)
  AUTHORS   Braun JE, Truffault V, Boland A, Huntzinger E, Chang CT, Haas G,
            Weichenrieder O, Coles M, Izaurralde E
  TITLE     A direct interaction between DCP1 and XRN1 couples mRNA decapping to
            5' exonucleolytic degradation.
  JOURNAL   Nat Struct Mol Biol. 2012 Dec;19(12):1324-31. doi:
            10.1038/nsmb.2413. Epub 2012 Nov 11.
  PUBMED    23142987
REFERENCE   2 (bases 1 to 9295)
  AUTHORS   .
  TITLE     Direct Submission
  JOURNAL   Exported May 12, 2021 from SnapGene Server 1.1.58
            http://www.snapgene.com
FEATURES             Location/Qualifiers
     source          1..9295
                     /organism="synthetic DNA construct"
                     /mol_type="other DNA"
     enhancer        61..364
                     /label=CMV enhancer
                     /note="human cytomegalovirus immediate early enhancer"
     promoter        365..568
                     /label=CMV promoter
                     /note="human cytomegalovirus (CMV) immediate early
                     promoter"
     primer_bind     519..539
                     /label=CMV-F
                     /note="Human CMV immediate early promoter, forward primer"
     primer_bind     613..632
                     /label=T7
                     /note="T7 promoter, forward primer"
     promoter        613..631
                     /label=T7 promoter
                     /note="promoter for bacteriophage T7 RNA polymerase"
     regulatory      659..668
                     /regulatory_class="other"
                     /note="vertebrate consensus sequence for strong initiation
                     of translation (Kozak, 1987)"
     CDS             665..730
                     /codon_start=1
                     /product="N-terminal RNA-binding domain from the lambda
                     bacteriophage antiterminator protein N (Baron-Benhamou et
                     al., 2004)"
                     /label=-lambda N peptide
                     /translation="MDAQTRRRERRAEKQAQWKAAN"
     CDS             755..781
                     /codon_start=1
                     /product="HA (human influenza hemagglutinin) epitope tag"
                     /label=HA
                     /translation="YPYDVPDYA"
     polyA_signal    6083..6204
                     /label=SV40 poly(A) signal
                     /note="SV40 polyadenylation signal"
     primer_bind     complement(6120..6139)
                     /label=SV40pA-R
                     /note="SV40 polyA, reverse primer"
     primer_bind     6174..6193
                     /label=EBV-rev
                     /note="SV40 polyA terminator, reverse primer"
     rep_origin      complement(6211..6666)
                     /direction=LEFT
                     /label=f1 ori
                     /note="f1 bacteriophage origin of replication; arrow
                     indicates direction of (+) strand synthesis"
     primer_bind     complement(6348..6369)
                     /label=F1ori-F
                     /note="F1 origin, forward primer"
     primer_bind     6560..6579
                     /label=F1ori-R
                     /note="F1 origin, reverse primer"
     promoter        6693..6797
                     /gene="bla"
                     /label=AmpR promoter
     promoter        6799..7156
                     /label=SV40 promoter
                     /note="SV40 enhancer and early promoter"
     primer_bind     complement(6822..6842)
                     /label=pBABE 3'
                     /note="SV40 enhancer, reverse primer for pBABE vectors"
     rep_origin      7007..7142
                     /label=SV40 ori
                     /note="SV40 origin of replication"
     primer_bind     7069..7088
                     /label=SV40pro-F
                     /note="SV40 promoter/origin, forward primer"
     CDS             7191..7985
                     /codon_start=1
                     /gene="aph(3')-II (or nptII)"
                     /product="aminoglycoside phosphotransferase from Tn5"
                     /label=NeoR/KanR
                     /note="confers resistance to neomycin, kanamycin, and G418
                     (Geneticin(R))"
                     /translation="MIEQDGLHAGSPAAWVERLFGYDWAQQTIGCSDAAVFRLSAQGRP
                     VLFVKTDLSGALNELQDEAARLSWLATTGVPCAAVLDVVTEAGRDWLLLGEVPGQDLLS
                     SHLAPAEKVSIMADAMRRLHTLDPATCPFDHQAKHRIERARTRMEAGLVDQDDLDEEHQ
                     GLAPAELFARLKASMPDGEDLVVTHGDACLPNIMVENGRFSGFIDCGRLGVADRYQDIA
                     LATRDIAEELGGEWADRFLVLYGIAAPDSQRIAFYRLLDEFF"
     primer_bind     complement(7245..7264)
                     /label=Neo-R
                     /note="Neomycin resistance gene, reverse primer"
     primer_bind     7855..7874
                     /label=Neo-F
                     /note="Neomycin resistance gene, forward primer"
     primer_bind     complement(8173..8192)
                     /label=TK-pA-R
                     /note="Thymidine kinase polyA, reverse primer"
     polyA_signal    8217..8264
                     /label=HSV TK poly(A) signal
                     /note="herpes simplex virus thymidine kinase
                     polyadenylation signal (Cole and Stacy, 1985)"
     rep_origin      8593..9181
                     /direction=RIGHT
                     /label=ori
                     /note="high-copy-number ColE1/pMB1/pBR322/pUC origin of
                     replication"
     primer_bind     9082..9101
                     /label=pBR322ori-F
                     /note="pBR322 origin, forward primer"
ORIGIN
        1 tagttattaa tagtaatcaa ttacggggtc attagttcat agcccatata tggagttccg
       61 cgttacataa cttacggtaa atggcccgcc tggctgaccg cccaacgacc cccgcccatt
      121 gacgtcaata atgacgtatg ttcccatagt aacgccaata gggactttcc attgacgtca
      181 atgggtggag tatttacggt aaactgccca cttggcagta catcaagtgt atcatatgcc
      241 aagtacgccc cctattgacg tcaatgacgg taaatggccc gcctggcatt atgcccagta
      301 catgacctta tgggactttc ctacttggca gtacatctac gtattagtca tcgctattac
      361 catggtgatg cggttttggc agtacatcaa tgggcgtgga tagcggtttg actcacgggg
      421 atttccaagt ctccacccca ttgacgtcaa tgggagtttg ttttggcacc aaaatcaacg
      481 ggactttcca aaatgtcgta acaactccgc cccattgacg caaatgggcg gtaggcgtgt
      541 acggtgggag gtctatataa gcagagctct ctggctaact agagaaccca ctgcttactg
      601 gcttatcgaa attaatacga ctcactatag ggagacccaa gctctagcgc taccggtcgc
      661 caccatggac gcacaaacac gacgacgtga gcgtcgcgct gagaaacaag ctcaatggaa
      721 agctgcaaac ggtggatctc ctccacatat ggcttaccca tacgatgttc cagattacgc
      781 tcctccatct cgagctcaag cttcgaattc tgcagtcgac ggtaccgcgg gcatgggagt
      841 ccccaagttt tacagatgga tctcagagcg gtatccctgt ctcagcgaag tggtgaaaga
      901 gcatcagatt cctgaatttg acaacttgta cctggatatg aatggaatta tacatcagtg
      961 ctcccatcct aatgatgatg atgttcactt tagaatttca gatgataaaa tctttactga
     1021 tatttttcac tacctggagg tgttgtttcg cattattaaa cccaggaaag tgttctttat
     1081 ggctgtagat ggtgtggctc ctcgagcaaa aatgaaccag cagcgtggga ggcgttttag
     1141 gtcagcaaag gaggcagaag acaaaattaa aaaggcaata gagaagggag aaactcttcc
     1201 tacagaggcc agatttgatt ccaactgtat cacaccagga actgaattta tggccaggtt
     1261 acatgaacat ctgaagtatt ttgtaaatat gaaaatttcc acagacaagt catggcaagg
     1321 agttaccatc tacttctcag gccatgagac tcctggagaa ggagagcata aaatcatgga
     1381 atttatcaga tccgagaaag caaagccaga tcatgatcca aacaccagac actgtcttta
     1441 tggtttagat gctgacttga ttatgcttgg attaacaagt catgaggcac atttttctct
     1501 cttaagagaa gaagttcgat ttggtggcaa aaaaacacaa cgggtatgtg ctccagaaga
     1561 aactacattt caccttctac acttgtcttt aatgagagag tatattgact atgagttttc
     1621 agtattaaaa gaaaagatca catttaaata tgatattgaa aggataatag atgattggat
     1681 tttgatgggg tttcttgttg gtaatgattt tatccctcat ctacctcatt tacatattaa
     1741 tcatgatgca ctgcctcttc tttatggaac atatgttacc atcctgccag aacttggggg
     1801 ttatattaat gaaagtgggc acctcaactt acctcgattt gagaaatacc ttgtgaaact
     1861 atcagatttt gatcgggagc acttcagtga agtttttgtg gacctaaaat ggtttgaaag
     1921 caaagttggt aacaagtacc tcaatgaagc agcaggtgtc gcagcagaag aagccaggaa
     1981 ctacaaggaa aagaaaaagt taaagggcca ggaaaattct ctgtgttgga ctgctttaga
     2041 caaaaatgaa ggcgaaatga taacttctaa ggataattta gaagatgaga ctgaagatga
     2101 tgacctattt gaaactgagt ttagacaata taaaagaaca tattacatga cgaagatggg
     2161 ggttgacgta gtatctgatg actttctggc tgatcaagct gcatgttatg ttcaggcaat
     2221 acagtggatt ttgcactatt actatcatgg agttcagtcc tggagctggt attatcctta
     2281 tcattatgcg cctttcctgt ctgatataca caacatcagt acactcaaaa tccattttga
     2341 actaggaaaa ccttttaagc catttgaaca gcttcttgct gtacttccag cagccagcaa
     2401 aaatttactt cctgcatgct accagcattt gatgaccaat gaagactcac caattataga
     2461 atattaccca cctgatttta aaactgacct aaatgggaaa caacaggaat gggaagctgt
     2521 ggtgttaatc ccttttattg atgagaagcg attattggaa gccatggaga catgtaacca
     2581 ctccctcaaa aaggaagaga ggaaaagaaa ccaacatagt gagtgcctaa tgtgctggta
     2641 tgatagagac acagagttta tctatccttc tccatggcca gaaaagttcc ctgccataga
     2701 acgatgttgt acaaggtata aaataatatc cttagatgct tggcgtgtag acataaacaa
     2761 aaacaaaata accagaattg accagaaagc attatatttc tgtggatttc ctactctgaa
     2821 acacatcaga cacaaatttt ttttgaagaa aagtggtgtt caagtattcc agcaaagcag
     2881 tcgtggagaa aacatgatgt tggaaatctt agtggatgca gaatcagatg aacttaccgt
     2941 agaaaatgta gcttcatcag tgcttggaaa atctgtcttt gttaattggc ctcaccttga
     3001 ggaagctaga gtcgtggctg tatcagatgg agaaactaag ttttacttgg aagaacctcc
     3061 aggaacacag aagctttatt caggaagaac tgccccacca tctaaagtgg ttcatcttgg
     3121 agataaagaa caatctaact gggcaaaaga agtacaagga atttcagaac actacctgag
     3181 aagaaaagga ataataataa atgaaacatc tgcagttgtg tatgctcagt tactcacagg
     3241 tcgtaaatat caaataaatc aaaatggtga agttcgtcta gagaaacagt ggtcaaaaca
     3301 agttgttcct tttgtttatc aaactattgt caaggacatc cgagctttcg actcccgttt
     3361 ctccaatatc aaaacattgg atgatttgtt tcctctgaga agtatggtct ttatgctggg
     3421 aactccctat tatggctgca ctggagaagt tcaggattca ggtgatgtga ttacagaagg
     3481 taggattcgt gtgattttca gcattccatg tgaacccaat cttgatgctt taatacagaa
     3541 ccagcataaa tattctataa agtacaaccc aggatatgtg ttggccagtc gccttggagt
     3601 gagtggatac cttgtttcaa ggtttacagg aagtattttt attggaagag gatctaggag
     3661 aaaccctcat ggagaccata aagcaaatgt gggtttaaat ctcaaattca acaagaaaaa
     3721 tgaggaggta cctggatata ctaagaaagt tggaagtgaa tggatgtatt catctgcagc
     3781 agaacaactt ctggcagagt acttagagag agctccagaa ctatttagtt atatagccaa
     3841 aaatagccaa gaggatgtgt tctatgaaga tgacatttgg cctggagaaa atgagaatgg
     3901 tgctgaaaaa gttcaagaaa ttattacttg gctaaaagga catcctgtca gtactttatc
     3961 tcgttcttct tgtgatttac aaattctgga tgcagctatt gttgagaaaa ttgaggaaga
     4021 agtcgaaaag tgcaagcaaa gaaagaataa taagaaggtg cgagtaacag tgaaacccca
     4081 tttgctatac agacctttag aacagcaaca tggagtcatt cctgatcggg atgcagaatt
     4141 ttgtcttttt gaccgtgttg taaatgtgag agaaaacttc tcagttccag ttggccttcg
     4201 aggcaccatc ataggaataa aaggagctaa tagagaagcc gatgtactat ttgaagtatt
     4261 atttgatgaa gaatttcctg gagggttaac aataagatgc tcacctggta gaggttatcg
     4321 actgccaaca agtgccttgg tgaacctttc tcatgggagt cgctctgaaa ctggaaatca
     4381 gaagttgaca gccatcgtaa aaccacaacc agctgtacat caacatagct caagttcatc
     4441 agtttcctct gggcatttgg gagccctcaa ccattcccct caatcacttt ttgttcctac
     4501 tcaagtacct actaaagatg atgatgaatt ctgcaacatt tggcagtcct tacagggatc
     4561 tggaaagatg caatactttc agccaactat acaagagaag ggtgcagttc tacctcaaga
     4621 aataagccaa gtaaatcaac atcataaatc tggctttaat gacaacagtg ttaaatatca
     4681 gcaaagaaaa catgaccctc acagaaaatt taaagaagag tgtaagagtc ctaaagctga
     4741 gtgttggtcc caaaaaatgt ccaataagca gcctaactct ggaattgaga actttttagc
     4801 atctttgaat atctccaaag aaaatgaagt acagtcatct catcatgggg agcctccaag
     4861 tgaagagcat ttgtcaccac agtcatttgc catgggaaca cggatgctta aagaaattct
     4921 aaaaattgat ggctctaaca ctgtggacca taagaatgaa atcaaacaga ttgctaatga
     4981 aatccctgtt tcctctaaca gaagagatga atatggatta ccctctcagc ctaaacaaaa
     5041 taagaaatta gcatcttata tgaacaagcc tcacagtgct aatgagtacc ataatgttca
     5101 gtctatggac aatatgtgtt ggcctgcccc cagccagatc cctcctgtat ccacaccagt
     5161 aactgaactt tctcgaattt gttcccttgt tggaatgcca caacctgatt tctcctttct
     5221 taggatgcca cagacaatga ccgtttgcca agtaaaatta tctaatggct tactggtaca
     5281 tgggccacag tgccactctg aaaatgaagc caaagagaaa gctgcacttt ttgctttaca
     5341 acagttgggc tccttaggca tgaatttccc tttgccttca caagtatttg caaattatcc
     5401 ttcagctgta ccacctggaa ccattcctcc agcctttccc ccacctactg gctgggatca
     5461 ctatggaagc aactatgcat tgggggcagc taatataatg ccttcgtcgt ctcatctctt
     5521 tggctcaatg ccatggggac catcggtgcc agttcctggg aagcccttcc atcatacttt
     5581 atattctggg accatgccca tggctggggg aataccaggg ggtgtgcaca atcagtttat
     5641 acctctgcag gttactaaaa aaagggttgc aaacaaaaag aactttgaga ataaggaagc
     5701 ccagagttct caagccactc cagttcagac tagccagcca gattcttcca acattgtcaa
     5761 agtaagtcca cgggagagct catcagcttc tttgaagtcc tctccgattg ctcaacctgc
     5821 atcttctttt caagttgaaa ctgcctctca aggccatagt atatctcacc ataagtcaac
     5881 accaatctct tcttcaagaa gaaaatcaag aaaactggct gttaattttg gtgtttctaa
     5941 accttctgag taaggatcca ccggatctag ataactgatc ataatcagcc ataccacatt
     6001 tgtagaggtt ttacttgctt taaaaaacct cccacacctc cccctgaacc tgaaacataa
     6061 aatgaatgca attgttgttg ttaacttgtt tattgcagct tataatggtt acaaataaag
     6121 caatagcatc acaaatttca caaataaagc atttttttca ctgcattcta gttgtggttt
     6181 gtccaaactc atcaatgtat cttaacgcgt aaattgtaag cgttaatatt ttgttaaaat
     6241 tcgcgttaaa tttttgttaa atcagctcat tttttaacca ataggccgaa atcggcaaaa
     6301 tcccttataa atcaaaagaa tagaccgaga tagggttgag tgttgttcca gtttggaaca
     6361 agagtccact attaaagaac gtggactcca acgtcaaagg nnnnnnnnnn nnnnnnnnnn
     6421 nnnnnnnnnn nnnnnnnnnn nnnnnnnnnt nnnnnnnnnn nnnnnnnnnn nnnnnnnnnn
     6481 nnnnnnnnnn nnnnnnnnnn nnnnnnnnnn nnnnnnnnnn nnnnnnnnnn nnnnnnnnnn
     6541 ngnnnnnnnn nnnnnnnnnn nnnnnnnnnn nnnnnnnnnn nnnnnnnnnn nnnnnnnnnn
     6601 nnnnnnnnnn nnnnnnnnnn nnnnnnnnnn nnnnnnnnnn nnnnnnnnnn nnnnnnnnnn
     6661 nnnnnncagg tggcactttt cggggaaatg tgcgcggaac ccctatttgt ttatttttct
     6721 aaatacattc aaatatgtat ccgctcatga gacaataacc ctgataaatg cttcaataat
     6781 attgaaaaag gaagagtcct gaggcggaaa gaaccagctg tggaatgtgt gtcagttagg
     6841 gtgtggaaag tccccaggct ccccagcagg cagaagtatg caaagcatgc atctcaatta
     6901 gtcagcaacc aggtgtggaa agtccccagg ctccccagca ggcagaagta tgcaaagcat
     6961 gcatctcaat tagtcagcaa ccatagtccc gcccctaact ccgcccatcc cgcccctaac
     7021 tccgcccagt tccgcccatt ctccgcccca tggctgacta atttttttta tttatgcaga
     7081 ggccgaggcc gcctcggcct ctgagctatt ccagaagtag tgaggaggct tttttggagg
     7141 cctaggcttt tgcaaagatc gatcaagaga caggatgagg atcgtttcgc atgattgaac
     7201 aagatggatt gcacgcaggt tctccggccg cttgggtgga gaggctattc ggctatgact
     7261 gggcacaaca gacaatcggc tgctctgatg ccgccgtgtt ccggctgtca gcgcaggggc
     7321 gcccggttct ttttgtcaag accgacctgt ccggtgccct gaatgaactg caagacgagg
     7381 cagcgcggct atcgtggctg gccacgacgg gcgttccttg cgcagctgtg ctcgacgttg
     7441 tcactgaagc gggaagggac tggctgctat tgggcgaagt gccggggcag gatctcctgt
     7501 catctcacct tgctcctgcc gagaaagtat ccatcatggc tgatgcaatg cggcggctgc
     7561 atacgcttga tccggctacc tgcccattcg accaccaagc gaaacatcgc atcgagcgag
     7621 cacgtactcg gatggaagcc ggtcttgtcg atcaggatga tctggacgaa gagcatcagg
     7681 ggctcgcgcc agccgaactg ttcgccaggc tcaaggcgag catgcccgac ggcgaggatc
     7741 tcgtcgtgac ccatggcgat gcctgcttgc cgaatatcat ggtggaaaat ggccgctttt
     7801 ctggattcat cgactgtggc cggctgggtg tggcggaccg ctatcaggac atagcgttgg
     7861 ctacccgtga tattgctgaa gagcttggcg gcgaatgggc tgaccgcttc ctcgtgcttt
     7921 acggtatcgc cgctcccgat tcgcagcgca tcgccttcta tcgccttctt gacgagttct
     7981 tctgagcggg actctggggt tcgaaatgac cgaccaagcg acgcccaacc tgccatcacg
     8041 agatttcgat tccaccgccg ccttctatga aaggttgggc ttcggaatcg ttttccggga
     8101 cgccggctgg atgatcctcc agcgcgggga tctcatgctg gagttcttcg cccaccctag
     8161 ggggaggcta actgaaacac ggaaggagac aataccggaa ggaacccgcg ctatgacggc
     8221 aataaaaaga cagaataaaa cgcacggtgt tgggtcgttt gttcataaac gcggggttcg
     8281 gtcccagggc tggcactctg tcgatacccc accgagaccc cattggggcc aatacgcccg
     8341 cgtttcttcc ttttccccac cccacccccc aagttcgggt gaaggcccag ggctcgcagc
     8401 caacgtcggg gcggcaggcc ctgccatagc ctcaggttac tcatatatac tttagattga
     8461 tttaaaactt catttttaat ttaaaaggat ctaggtgaag atcctttttg ataatctcat
     8521 gaccaaaatc ccttaacgtg agttttcgtt ccactgagcg tcagaccccg tagaaaagat
     8581 caaaggatct tcttgagatc ctttttttct gcgcgtaatc tgctgcttgc aaacaaaaaa
     8641 accaccgcta ccagcggtgg tttgtttgcc ggatcaagag ctaccaactc tttttccgaa
     8701 ggtaactggc ttcagcagag cgcagatacc aaatactgtc cttctagtgt agccgtagtt
     8761 aggccaccac ttcaagaact ctgtagcacc gcctacatac ctcgctctgc taatcctgtt
     8821 accagtggct gctgccagtg gcgataagtc gtgtcttacc gggttggact caagacgata
     8881 gttaccggat aaggcgcagc ggtcgggctg aacggggggt tcgtgcacac agcccagctt
     8941 ggagcgaacg acctacaccg aactgagata cctacagcgt gagctatgag aaagcgccac
     9001 gcttcccgaa gggagaaagg cggacaggta tccggtaagc ggcagggtcg gaacaggaga
     9061 gcgcacgagg gagcttccag ggggaaacgc ctggtatctt tatagtcctg tcgggtttcg
     9121 ccacctctga cttgagcgtc gatttttgtg atgctcgtca ggggggcgga gcctatggaa
     9181 aaacgccagc aacgcggcct ttttacggtt cctggccttt tgctggcctt ttgctcacat
     9241 gttctttcct gcgttatccc ctgattctgt ggataaccgt attaccgcca tgcat
//
